Addgene plasmid #182728: pGWT35S-KOC169-MXMT
Purpose: Transient expression of KOC169-MXMT in plant cell
Depositing lab: Yutaka Kodama. Depositing organization: Utsunomiya University. Publication: A novel orange-colored bimolecular fluorescence complementation (BiFC) assay using monomeric Kusabira-Orange protein. Fujii Y, Yoshimura A, Kodama Y. Biotechniques. 2018 Apr;64(4):153-161. doi: 10.2144/btn-2017-0121. PubMed 29661017.
Backbone
  Vector backbone: pGWT35S
  Modifications to backbone: the MXMT gene was subcloned into the NcoI/SpeI site of the p35S-sfGFP vectors encoding the BiFC fragments.
  Vector type: Plant Expression
Growth in bacteria
  Bacterial resistance: Kanamycin, 50 μg/mL
  Growth temperature: 37°C
  Growth strain: DH5alpha
  Copy number: Unknown
Gene/Insert
  Gene/Insert name: KOC169 (alt name: C-terminal fragment of mKO2, aa 169-218)
  Species: Synthetic
  Promoter: CaMV 35S promoter
  Cloning method: Gateway Cloning
  Sequencing primers: 5′ GGGGACAAGTTTGTACAAAAAAGCAGGCTTCATGGGCGGCAATCACAAA; 3′ GGGGACCACTTTGTACAAGAAAGCTGGGTCTTAGGAATGAGCTACTGCA
Terms and licenses: Academic/Nonprofit Terms; Industry Terms: Not Available to Industry
How to cite: pGWT35S-KOC169-MXMT was a gift from Yutaka Kodama (Addgene plasmid # 182728 ; http://n2t.net/addgene:182728 ; RRID:Addgene_182728)
