[The description below was written by a language model from this plasmid's Addgene catalogue record and pLannotate feature annotations shown in this document.]
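Description:
pGWT35S-KOC169-MXMT is a plant expression plasmid built on the pGWT35S backbone for transient expression in plant cells of a split-fluorescent-protein fusion used in bimolecular fluorescence complementation (BiFC). It is a small, non-binary vector of about 4.9 kb. It is propagated in E. coli through a high-copy ColE1/pUC-type origin and selected with kanamycin via an aph(3')-Ia resistance gene. No T-DNA borders or plant selectable marker are annotated, which fits direct DNA delivery for transient assays rather than stable transformation. Remnants of a pUC-style cloning region also flank the expression cassette, including lacZα and lac promoter/operator fragments and T7 and SP6 promoters.

The cassette is driven by the constitutive CaMV 35S promoter, followed by the tobacco mosaic virus Ω leader, which enhances translation. Downstream, between Gateway attB1 and attB2 sites, lies KOC169, the C-terminal fragment (residues 169–218) of the monomeric Kusabira-Orange 2 fluorescent protein. The attB sites reflect its insertion by Gateway recombination. After attB2 comes the MXMT1 coding sequence, a Coffea arabica gene also known as CTS1, which the record says was subcloned through NcoI/SpeI sites. A NOS terminator and polyadenylation signal close the unit. The name and stated purpose indicate a KOC169-MXMT fusion protein, with the attB2 region presumably read through as a linker, although the table does not explicitly confirm reading-frame continuity.

In an orange BiFC assay, the non-fluorescent KOC169 fragment would be co-expressed with a complementary N-terminal mKO2 fragment fused to a partner protein. Interaction between the partners brings the two halves together and restores orange fluorescence. The record does not state the specific role of the MXMT fusion in the assay.
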