Features (pLannotate 1.2.2; 23 found; start..end, strand, type, name):
     22..57      +  CDS            rop (fragment): Rop protein, which maintains plasmids at low copy number; rop
    159..248     +  misc_feature   bom (fragment): basis of mobility region from pBR322
    264..419     -  CDS            lacZα (fragment): LacZα fragment of β-galactosidase; lacZ fragment
    427..445     +  promoter       T7 promoter: promoter for bacteriophage T7 RNA polymerase
    457..478     +  misc_feature   MCS (fragment): pUC18/19 multiple cloning site
    522..866     +  promoter       CaMV 35S promoter: strong constitutive promoter from cauliflower mosaic virus
    818..864     +  promoter       minimal CaMV 35S promoter: minimal 35S promoter from cauliflower mosaic virus
    886..941     +  misc_feature   TMV Ω: translational enhancer from the tobacco mosaic virus 5'-leader sequence (Gallie et al., 1988)
    943..960     +  misc_feature   MCS (fragment): pUC18/19 multiple cloning site
    985..1009    +  protein_bind   attB1: mutant version of attB; recombination site for the Gateway® BP reaction BP Clonase™
   1015..1167    +  CDS            mKO2 (fragment): monomeric Kusabira-Orange 2 fluorescent protein
   1169..1193    -  protein_bind   attB2: mutant version of attB; recombination site for the Gateway® BP reaction BP Clonase™
   1219..2352    +  CDS            MXMT1: MXMT1_COFAR - Also known as CTS1 From Coffea arabica (Arabian coffee).
   2369..2619    +  terminator     NOS terminator: nopaline synthase terminator and poly(A) signal
   2641..2671    +  misc_feature   MCS (fragment): pUC18/19 multiple cloning site
   2684..2702    -  promoter       SP6 promoter: promoter for bacteriophage SP6 RNA polymerase
   2744..2760    -  protein_bind   lac operator: The lac repressor binds to the lac operator to inhibit transcription in E. coli. This inhibition can be relieved by adding lactose or isopropyl-β-D-thiogalactopyranoside (IPTG). lac repressor encoded by lacI
   2768..2798    -  promoter       lac promoter: promoter for the E. coli lac operon
   2813..2834    -  protein_bind   CAP binding site: CAP binding activates transcription in the presence of cAMP. E. coli catabolite activator protein
   2847..2939    -  CDS            lacI (fragment): lac repressor; lacI; The lac repressor binds to the lac operator to inhibit transcription in E. coli. This inhibition can be relieved by adding lactose or isopropyl-β-D-thiogalactopyranoside (IPTG).
   3122..3710    -  rep_origin     ori: high-copy-number ColE1/pMB1/pBR322/pUC origin of replication
   3868..4683    -  CDS            KanR: aminoglycoside phosphotransferase; aph(3')-Ia; confers resistance to kanamycin in bacteria or G418 (Geneticin®) in eukaryotes
   4720..4800    -  promoter       AmpR promoter (fragment): bla
>Addgene plasmid #182728 | pGWT35S-KOC169-MXMT | addgene full sequence | sequence record 361326 | Addgene NGS Result
CGTATCACGAGGCCCTTTCGTCTCGCGCGTTTCGGTGATGACGGTGAAAACCTCTGACACATGCAGCTCC
CGGAGACGGTCACAGCTTGTCTGTAAGCGGATGCCGGGAGCAGACAAGCCCGTCAGGGCGCGTCAGCGGG
TGTTGGCGGGTGTCGGGGCTGGCTTAACTATGCGGCATCAGAGCAGATTGTACTGAGAGTGCACCATATG
CGGTGTGAAATACCGCACAGATGCGTAAGGAGAAAATATTACTACAGGCGCCATTCGCCATTCAGGCTGC
GCAACTGTTGGGAAGGGCGATCGGTGCGGGCCTCTTCGCTATTACGCCAGCTGGCGAAAGGGGGATGTGC
TGCAAGGCGATTAAGTTGGGTAACGCCAGGGTTTTCCCAGTCACGACGTTGTAAAACGACGGCCAGTGAG
CTAGTGTAATACGACTCACTATAGGGCGCGGCCGCAGAATTCGAGCTCGGTACCCGGGATCTCGAGGCCA
GATCTCCCGGGCTCAGAAGACCGAGGGCTATTGAGACTTTTCAACAAAGGGTAATATCGGGAAACCTCCT
CGGATTCCATTGCCCAGCTATCTGTCACTTATCGAAAGGACAGTAGAAAAGGAAGGTGGCTCCTACAAAT
GCCATCATTGCGATAAAGGAAAGGCTATCGTTCAAGATGCCTCTACCGACAGTGGTCCCAAAGATGGACC
CCCACCCACGAGGAACATCGTGGAAAAAGAAGACGTTCCAACCACGTCTTCAAAGCAAGTGGATTGATGT
GATATCTCCACTGACGTAAGGGATGACGCACAATCCCACTATCCTTCGCAAGACCCTTCCTCTATATAAG
GAAGTTCATTTCATTTGGAGAGGACAGGCTTCTTGAGATCCTTCAACAATTACCAACAACAACAAACAAC
AAACAACATTACAATTACTATTTACAATTACAGAATTCGAGCTCGGTACCAAGCTTGGAGGCTCAGGAGG
CTCCACAAGTTTGTACAAAAAAGCAGGCTTCATGGGCGGCAATCACAAATGCCAAATGAAGACTACTTAC
AAGGCGGCAAAAGAGATTCTTGAAATGCCAGGAGACCATTACATCGGCCATCGCCTCGTCAGGAAAACCG
AAGGCAACATTACTGAGCAGGTAGAAGATGCAGTAGCTCATTCCTAAGACCCAGCTTTCTTGTACAAAGT
GGTTGGAGGCTCAGGAGGCTCCCCATGGATGGAGCTCCAAGAAGTCCTGCATATGAATGAAGGTGAAGGC
GATACAAGCTACGCCAAGAATGCATCCTACAATCTGGCTCTTGCCAAGGTGAAACCTTTCCTTGAACAAT
GCATACGAGAATTGTTGCGGGCCAACTTGCCCAACATCAACAAGTGCATTAAAGTTGCGGATTTGGGATG
CGCTTCTGGACCAAACACACTTTTAACAGTGCGGGACATTGTGCAAAGTATTGACAAAGTTGGCCAGGAA
GAGAAGAATGAATTAGAACGTCCCACCATTCAGATTTTTCTGAATGATCTTTTCCAAAATGATTTCAATT
CGGTTTTCAAGTTGCTGCCAAGCTTCTACCGCAAACTCGAGAAAGAAAATGGACGCAAGATAGGATCGTG
CCTAATAAGCGCAATGCCTGGCTCTTTCTACGGCAGACTCTTCCCCGAGGAGTCCATGCATTTTTTGCAC
TCTTGTTACAGTGTTCATTGGTTATCTCAGGTTCCCAGCGGTTTGGTGATTGAATTGGGGATTGGTGCAA
ACAAAGGGAGTATTTACTCTTCCAAAGGATGTCGTCCGCCCGTCCAGAAGGCATATTTGGATCAATTTAC
GAAAGATTTTACCACATTTCTAAGGATTCATTCGAAAGAGTTGTTTTCACGTGGCCGAATGCTCCTTACC
TGCATTTGTAAAGTAGATGAATTCGACGAACCGAATCCCCTAGACTTACTTGACATGGCAATAAACGACT
TGATTGTTGAGGGACTTCTGGAGGAAGAAAAATTGGATAGTTTCAATATTCCATTCTTTACACCTTCAGC
AGAAGAAGTAAAGTGCATAGTTGAGGAGGAAGGTTCTTGCGAAATTTTATATCTGGAGACTTTTAAGGCC
CATTATGATGCTGCCTTCTCTATTGATGATGATTACCCAGTAAGATCCCATGAACAAATTAAAGCAGAGT
ATGTGGCATCATTAATTAGATCAGTTTACGAACCCATCCTCGCAAGTCATTTTGGAGAAGCTATTATGCC
TGACTTATTCCACAGGCTTGCGAAGCATGCAGCAAAGGTTCTCCACATGGGCAAAGGCTGCTATAATAAT
CTTATCATTTCTCTCGCCAAAAAGCCAGAGAAGTCAGACGTGTAAACTAGTATCTAGAATCGTTCAAACA
TTTGGCAATAAAGTTTCTTAAGATTGAATCCTGTTGCCGGTCTTGCGATGATTATCATATAATTTCTGTT
GAATTACGTTAAGCATGTAATAATTAACATGTAATGCATGACGTTATTTATGAGATGGGTTTTTATGATT
AGAGTCCCGCAATTATACATTTAATACGCGATAGAAAACAAAATATAGCGCGCAAACTAGGATAAATTAT
CGCGCGCGGTGTCATCTATGTTACTAGATGCGGCCGCAATTGTGGATCCGCTCTAGAGTCGACCTGCAGG
CATGCAAGCTTGCGGCCGCGTATTCTATAGTGTCACCTAAATAGCATGGCGTAATCATGGTCATAGCTGT
TTCCTGTGTGAAATTGTTATCCGCTCACAATTCCACACAACATACGAGCCGGAAGCATAAAGTGTAAAGC
CTGGGGTGCCTAATGAGTGAGCTAACTCACATTAATTGCGTTGCGCTCACTGCCCGCTTTCCAGTCGGGA
AACCTGTCGTGCCAGCTGCATTAATGAATCGGCCAACGCGCGGGGAGAGGCGGTTTGCGTATTGGGCGCT
CTTCCGCTTCCTCGCTCACTGACTCGCTGCGCTCGGTCGTTCGGCTGCGGCGAGCGGTATCAGCTCACTC
AAAGGCGGTAATACGGTTATCCACAGAATCAGGGGATAACGCAGGAAAGAACATGTGAGCAAAAGGCCAG
CAAAAGGCCAGGAACCGTAAAAAGGCCGCGTTGCTGGCGTTTTTCCATAGGCTCCGCCCCCCTGACGAGC
ATCACAAAAATCGACGCTCAAGTCAGAGGTGGCGAAACCCGACAGGACTATAAAGATACCAGGCGTTTCC
CCCTGGAAGCTCCCTCGTGCGCTCTCCTGTTCCGACCCTGCCGCTTACCGGATACCTGTCCGCCTTTCTC
CCTTCGGGAAGCGTGGCGCTTTCTCATAGCTCACGCTGTAGGTATCTCAGTTCGGTGTAGGTCGTTCGCT
CCAAGCTGGGCTGTGTGCACGAACCCCCCGTTCAGCCCGACCGCTGCGCCTTATCCGGTAACTATCGTCT
TGAGTCCAACCCGGTAAGACACGACTTATCGCCACTGGCAGCAGCCACTGGTAACAGGATTAGCAGAGCG
AGGTATGTAGGCGGTGCTACAGAGTTCTTGAAGTGGTGGCCTAACTACGGCTACACTAGAAGAACAGTAT
TTGGTATCTGCGCTCTGCTGAAGCCAGTTACCTTCGGAAAAAGAGTTGGTAGCTCTTGATCCGGCAAACA
AACCACCGCTGGTAGCGGTGGTTTTTTTGTTTGCAAGCAGCAGATTACGCGCAGAAAAAAAGGATCTCAA
GAAGATCCTTTGATCTTTTCTACGGGGTCTGACGCTCAGTGGAACGAAAACTCACGTTAAGGGATTTTGG
TCATGAGATTATCAAAAAGGATCTTCACCTAGATCCTTTTAAATTAAAAATGAAGTTTTAAATCAATCTA
AAGTATATATGTTTTAATTAGAAAAACTCATCGAGCATCAAATGAAACTGCAATTTATTCATATCAGGAT
TATCAATACCATATTTTTGAAAAAGCCGTTTCTGTAATGAAGGAGAAAACTCACCGAGGCAGTTCCATAG
GATGGCAAGATCCTGGTATCGGTCTGCGATTCCGACTCGTCCAACATCAATACAACCTATTAATTTCCCC
TCGTCAAAAATAAGGTTATCAAGTGAGAAATCACCATGAGTGACGACTGAATCCGGTGAGAATGGCAATA
GCTTATGCATTTCTTTCCAGACTTGTTCAACAGGCCAGCCATTACGCTCGTCATCAAAATCACTCGCATC
AACCAAACCGTTATTCATTCGTGATTGCGCCTGAGCGAGACGAAATACGCGATCGCTGTTAAAAGGACAA
TTACAAACAGGAATCGAATGCAACCGGCGCAGGAACACTGCCAGCGCATCAACAATATTTTCACCTGAAT
CAGGATATTCTTCTAATACCTGGAATGCTGTTTTCCCTGGGATCGCAGAGGTGAGTAACCATGCATCATC
AGGAGTACGGATAAAATGCTTGATGGTCGGAAGAGGCATAAATTCCGTCAGCCAGTTTAGTCTGACCATC
TCATCTGTAACATCATTGGCAACGCTACCTTTGCCATGTTTCAGAAACAACTCTGGCGCATCGGGCTTCC
CATACAATCGATAGATTGTCGCACCTGATTGCCCGACATTATCGCGAGCCCATTTATACCCATATAAATC
AGCATCCATGTTGGAATTTAATCGCGGCCTTGAGCAAGACGTTTCCCGTTGAATATGGCTCATAACACCC
CTTGTATTACTGTTTATGTAAGCAGACATAAGCATTTATCAGGGTTATTGTCTCATGAGCGGATACATAT
TTGAATGTATTTAGAAAAATAAACAAATAGGGGTTCCGCGCACATTTCCCCGAAAAGTGCCACCTGACGT
CTAAGAAACCATTATTATCATGACATTAACCTATAAAAATAGG
